Addgene plasmid #89512: CeNL-Actin_pcDNA3
Purpose: Cyan color variant of bright luminescent protein, fused to actin
Depositing lab: Takeharu Nagai. Depositing organization: The University of Osaka. Publication: Five colour variants of bright luminescent protein for real-time multicolour bioimaging. Suzuki K, Kimura T, Shinoda H, Bai G, Daniels MJ, Arai Y, Nakano M, Nagai T. Nat Commun. 2016 Dec 14;7:13718. doi: 10.1038/ncomms13718. PubMed 27966527.
Backbone
  Vector backbone: pcDNA3
  Backbone manufacturer: Invitrogen
  Backbone size w/o insert (bp): 5400
  Vector type: Mammalian Expression
  Selectable markers: Neomycin (select with G418)
Growth in bacteria
  Bacterial resistance: Ampicillin, 100 μg/mL
  Growth temperature: 37°C
  Growth strain: DH5alpha
  Copy number: High Copy
Gene/Insert
  Gene/Insert name: CeNL
  Species: Synthetic
  Insert size (bp): 1200
  GenBank ID: LC128714
  Promoter: CMV
  Tag / fusion protein: Actin (C terminal on insert)
  Cloning method: Restriction Enzyme; 5′ cloning site HindIII (not destroyed); 3′ cloning site KpnI (not destroyed)
  Sequencing primers: 5′ CMV-F; 3′ BGHrev
Terms and licenses: Academic/Nonprofit Terms; Industry Terms: Not Available to Industry
Depositor comments: Derived from NanoLuc luciferase
How to cite: CeNL-Actin_pcDNA3 was a gift from Takeharu Nagai (Addgene plasmid # 89512 ; http://n2t.net/addgene:89512 ; RRID:Addgene_89512)
