[The description below was written by a language model from this plasmid's Addgene catalogue record and pLannotate feature annotations shown in this document.]
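Description:
CeNL-Actin_pcDNA3 is a mammalian expression plasmid built on the Invitrogen pcDNA3 backbone that encodes a cyan "enhanced Nano-lantern" luminescent protein fused to actin. The sequenced construct is about 7.8 kb. It is propagated in E. coli at high copy from a ColE1/pUC-type origin under ampicillin selection (AmpR with its own bla promoter). It also carries an f1 origin for single-stranded DNA production. For stable selection in mammalian cells, an SV40 early promoter drives the neomycin phosphotransferase gene, followed by an SV40 polyadenylation signal, which confers G418 resistance.

The payload is a single open reading frame placed between the CMV immediate-early enhancer/promoter and the bovine growth hormone poly(A) signal, and flanked by the T7 and SP6 promoters typical of pcDNA3. The feature table shows the cyan fluorescent protein mTurquoise2 followed directly by human codon-optimised NanoLuc luciferase. Together these form the synthetic CeNL module of roughly 1.2 kb, cloned between HindIII and KpnI. A beta-actin coding sequence is fused at its C-terminal end; the annotation matches it to a bovine ACTB protein entry, but the catalogue does not state its species of origin. In this design, energy from the NanoLuc reaction is expected to pass to the adjacent fluorescent protein, giving bright cyan-shifted luminescence, while the actin moiety directs the reporter to the actin cytoskeleton.

The construct belongs to a set of colour variants of bright luminescent proteins developed for real-time multicolour bioimaging. It serves to visualise actin structures in mammalian cells by luminescence, without excitation light. A few short annotated fragments (an HIV-1 LTR piece, ble, lacI) are probably backbone remnants or annotation artefacts, not functional elements.
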