Features (pLannotate 1.2.2; 23 found; start..end, strand, type, name):
    161..540     +  enhancer       CMV enhancer: human cytomegalovirus immediate early enhancer
    541..744     +  promoter       CMV promoter: human cytomegalovirus (CMV) immediate early promoter
    740..773     +  LTR            5' LTR (truncated) (fragment): truncated 5' long terminal repeat (LTR) from HIV-1
    789..807     +  promoter       T7 promoter: promoter for bacteriophage T7 RNA polymerase
    828..1517    +  CDS            mTurquoise2: mTurquoise2 is a basic (constitutively fluorescent) cyan fluorescent protein published in 2012, derived from Aequorea victoria. It is reported to be a rapidly-maturing monomer with very low acid sensitivity.
   1521..2024    +  CDS            Nluc: NanoLuc® luciferase human codon-optimized
   2088..3212    +  CDS            ACTB: ACTB_BOVIN - Experimental evidence at protein level: Swiss-Prot protein existence level 1. Actin is a highly conserved protein that polymerizes to produce filaments that form cross-linked networks in the cytoplasm of cells. Actin exists in both monomeric (G-actin) and polymeric (F-actin) forms, both forms playing key functions, such as cell motility and contraction. In addition to their role in the cytoplasmic cytoskeleton, G- and F-actin also localize in the nucleus, and regulate gene transcription and motility and repair of damaged DNA. From Bos taurus (Bovine).
   3276..3294    -  promoter       SP6 promoter: promoter for bacteriophage SP6 RNA polymerase
   3320..3544    +  polyA_signal   bGH poly(A) signal: bovine growth hormone polyadenylation signal
   3548..3569    +  promoter       SV40 promoter (fragment): SV40 enhancer and early promoter
   3590..4018    +  rep_origin     f1 ori (sequence partly withheld): f1 bacteriophage origin of replication; arrow indicates direction of (+) strand synthesis
   4032..4361    +  promoter       SV40 promoter: SV40 enhancer and early promoter
   4428..5219    +  CDS            neo: KKA2_KLEPN - Also known as kan, nptII. Experimental evidence at protein level: Swiss-Prot protein existence level 1. Resistance to kanamycin, neomycin, paromomycin, ribostamycin, butirosin and gentamicin B. From Klebsiella pneumoniae.
   5243..5401    +  CDS            ble (fragment): BLE_KLEPN - Experimental evidence at protein level: Swiss-Prot protein existence level 1. Binding protein with a strong affinity to the bleomycin family of antibiotics. Binds to CL990; an antimitotic-antibiotic compound. From Klebsiella pneumoniae.
   5396..5517    +  polyA_signal   SV40 poly(A) signal: SV40 polyadenylation signal
   5590..5606    -  protein_bind   lac operator: The lac repressor binds to the lac operator to inhibit transcription in E. coli. This inhibition can be relieved by adding lactose or isopropyl-β-D-thiogalactopyranoside (IPTG). lac repressor encoded by lacI
   5614..5644    -  promoter       lac promoter: promoter for the E. coli lac operon
   5659..5680    -  protein_bind   CAP binding site: CAP binding activates transcription in the presence of cAMP. E. coli catabolite activator protein
   5693..5785    -  CDS            lacI (fragment): lac repressor; lacI; The lac repressor binds to the lac operator to inhibit transcription in E. coli. This inhibition can be relieved by adding lactose or isopropyl-β-D-thiogalactopyranoside (IPTG).
   5968..6556    -  rep_origin     ori: high-copy-number ColE1/pMB1/pBR322/pUC origin of replication
   6727..7587    -  CDS            AmpR: β-lactamase; bla; confers resistance to ampicillin, carbenicillin, and related antibiotics
   7588..7692    -  promoter       AmpR promoter: bla
   7751..6       -  misc_feature   bom (fragment) (across the origin): basis of mobility region from pBR322
>Addgene plasmid #89512 | CeNL-Actin_pcDNA3 | addgene full sequence | sequence record 176630 | Addgene NGS Result
CAGTATCTGCTCCCTGCTTGTGTGTTGGAGGTCGCTGAGTAGTGCGCGAGCAAAATTTAAGCTACAACAA
GGCAAGGCTTGACCGACAATTGCATGAAGAATCTGCTTAGGGTTAGGCGTTTTGCGCTGCTTCGCGATGT
ACGGGCCAGATATACGCGTTGACATTGATTATTGACTAGTTATTAATAGTAATCAATTACGGGGTCATTA
GTTCATAGCCCATATATGGAGTTCCGCGTTACATAACTTACGGTAAATGGCCCGCCTGGCTGACCGCCCA
ACGACCCCCGCCCATTGACGTCAATAATGACGTATGTTCCCATAGTAACGCCAATAGGGACTTTCCATTG
ACGTCAATGGGTGGAGTATTTACGGTAAACTGCCCACTTGGCAGTACATCAAGTGTATCATATGCCAAGT
ACGCCCCCTATTGACGTCAATGACGGTAAATGGCCCGCCTGGCATTATGCCCAGTACATGACCTTATGGG
ACTTTCCTACTTGGCAGTACATCTACGTATTAGTCATCGCTATTACCATGGTGATGCGGTTTTGGCAGTA
CATCAATGGGCGTGGATAGCGGTTTGACTCACGGGGATTTCCAAGTCTCCACCCCATTGACGTCAATGGG
AGTTTGTTTTGGCACCAAAATCAACGGGACTTTCCAAAATGTCGTAACAACTCCGCCCCATTGACGCAAA
TGGGCGGTAGGCGTGTACGGTGGGAGGTCTATATAAGCAGAGCTCTCTGGCTAACTAGAGAACCCACTGC
TTACTGGCTTATCGAAATTAATACGACTCACTATAGGGAGACCCAAGCTTCGACACCATGGTGAGCAAGG
GCGAAGAGCTGTTCACCGGGGTGGTGCCCATCCTGGTCGAGCTGGACGGCGACGTAAACGGCCACAAGTT
CAGCGTGTCCGGCGAGGGCGAGGGCGATGCCACCTACGGCAAGCTGACCCTGAAGTTCATCTGCACCACC
GGCAAGCTGCCCGTGCCCTGGCCCACCCTCGTGACCACCCTGTCCTGGGGCGTGCAGTGCTTCGCCCGCT
ACCCCGACCACATGAAGCAGCACGACTTCTTCAAGTCCGCCATGCCCGAAGGCTACGTCCAGGAGCGCAC
CATCTTCTTCAAGGACGACGGCAACTACAAGACCCGCGCCGAGGTGAAGTTCGAGGGCGACACCCTGGTG
AACCGCATCGAGCTGAAGGGCATCGACTTCAAGGAGGACGGCAACATCCTGGGGCACAAGCTGGAGTACA
ACTACTTTAGCGACAACGTCTATATCACCGCCGACAAGCAGAAGAACGGCATCAAGGCCAACTTCAAGAT
CCGCCACAACATCGAGGACGGCGGCGTGCAGCTCGCCGACCACTACCAGCAGAACACCCCCATCGGCGAC
GGCCCCGTGCTGCTGCCCGACAACCACTACCTGAGCACCCAGTCCAAGCTGAGCAAAGACCCCAACGAGA
AGCGCGATCACATGGTCCTGCTGGAGTTCGTGACCGCCGCCGGGTTGCATACACTCGAAGATTTCGTTGG
GGACTGGCGACAGACAGCCGGCTACAACCTGGACCAAGTCCTTGAACAGGGAGGTGTGTCCAGTTTGTTT
CAGAATCTCGGGGTGTCCGTAACTCCGATCCAAAGGATTGTCCTGAGCGGTGAAAATGGGCTGAAGATCG
ACATCCATGTCATCATCCCGTATGAAGGTCTGAGCGGCGACCAAATGGGCCAGATCGAAAAAATTTTTAA
GGTGGTGTACCCTGTGGATGATCATCACTTTAAGGTGATCCTGCACTATGGCACACTGGTAATCGACGGG
GTTACGCCGAACATGATCGACTATTTCGGACGGCCGTATGAAGGCATCGCCGTGTTCGACGGCAAAAAGA
TCACTGTAACAGGGACCCTGTGGAACGGCAACAAAATTATCGACGAGCGCCTGATCAACCCCGACGGCTC
CCTGCTGTTCCGAGTAACCATCAACGGAGTGACCGGCTGGCGGCTGTGCGAACGCATTCTGGCGGGTGGA
TCAGGCGGTACCGGCAGCGGTGGCGGTGGCAGCGGTGGCGGTGGCAGCGGTGGATCCATGGATGATGATA
TCGCCGCGCTCGTCGTCGACAACGGCTCCGGCATGTGCAAGGCCGGCTTCGCGGGCGACGATGCCCCCCG
GGCCGTCTTCCCCTCCATCGTGGGGCGCCCCAGGCACCAGGGCGTGATGGTGGGCATGGGTCAGAAGGAT
TCCTATGTGGGCGACGAGGCCCAGAGCAAGAGAGGCATCCTCACCCTGAAGTACCCCATCGAGCACGGCA
TCGTCACCAACTGGGACGACATGGAGAAAATCTGGCACCACACCTTCTACAATGAGCTGCGTGTGGCTCC
CGAGGAGCACCCCGTGCTGCTGACCGAGGCCCCCCTGAACCCCAAGGCCAACCGCGAGAAGATGACCCAG
ATCATGTTTGAGACCTTCAACACCCCAGCCATGTACGTTGCTATCCAGGCTGTGCTATCCCTGTACGCCT
CTGGCCGTACCACTGGCATCGTGATGGACTCCGGTGACGGGGTCACCCACACTGTGCCCATCTACGAGGG
GTATGCCCTCCCCCATGCCATCCTGCGTCTGGACCTGGCTGGCCGGGACCTGACTGACTACCTCATGAAG
ATCCTCACCGAGCGCGGCTACAGCTTCACCACCACGGCCGAGCGGGAAATCGTGCGTGACATTAAGGAGA
AGCTGTGCTACGTCGCCCTGGACTTCGAGCAAGAGATGGCCACGGCTGCTTCCAGCTCCTCCCTGGAGAA
GAGCTACGAGCTGCCTGACGGCCAGGTCATCACCATTGGCAATGAGCGGTTCCGCTGCCCTGAGGCACTC
TTCCAGCCTTCCTTCCTGGGCATGGAGTCCTGTGGCATCCACGAAACTACCTTCAACTCCATCATGAAGT
GTGACGTGGACATCCGCAAAGACCTGTACGCCAACACAGTGCTGTCTGGCGGCACCACCATGTACCCTGG
CATTGCCGACAGGATGCAGAAGGAGATCACTGCCCTGGCACCCAGCACAATGAAGATCAAGATCATTGCT
CCTCCTGAGCGCAAGTACTCCGTGTGGATCGGCGGCTCCATCCTGGCCTCGCTGTCCACCTTCCAGCAGA
TGTGGATCAGCAAGCAGGAGTATGACGAGTCCGGCCCCTCCATCGTCCACCGCAAATGCTTCTAGGAATT
CTGCAGATATCCATCACACTGGCGGCCGCTCGAGCATGCATCTAGAGGGCCCTATTCTATAGTGTCACCT
AAATGCTAGAGCTCGCTGATCAGCCTCGACTGTGCCTTCTAGTTGCCAGCCATCTGTTGTTTGCCCCTCC
CCCGTGCCTTCCTTGACCCTGGAAGGTGCCACTCCCACTGTCCTTTCCTAATAAAATGAGGAAATTGCAT
CGCATTGTCTGAGTAGGTGTCATTCTATTCTGGGGGGTGGGGTGGGGCAGGACAGCAAGGGGGAGGATTG
GGAAGACAATAGCAGGCATGCTGGGGATGCGGTGGGCTCTATGGCTTCTGAGGCGGAAAGAACCAGCTGG
GGCTCTAGGGGGTATCCCC
[124 nt withheld, positions 3590-3713]
C
[91 nt withheld, positions 3715-3805]
A
[49 nt withheld, positions 3807-3855]
CCTTTGACGTTGGAGTCCACGTTCTTT
[37 nt withheld, positions 3883-3919]
ACCCTATCTCGGTCTATTCTTTTGATTTATAAGGGATTTTGCCGATTTCGGCCTATTGGTTAAAAAATGA
GCTGATTTAACAAAAATTTAACGCGAATTAATTCTGTGGAATGTGTGTCAGTTAGGGTGTGGAAAGTCCC
CAGGCTCCCCAGCAGGCAGAAGTATGCAAAGCATGCATCTCAATTAGTCAGCAACCAGGTGTGGAAAGTC
CCCAGGCTCCCCAGCAGGCAGAAGTATGCAAAGCATGCATCTCAATTAGTCAGCAACCATAGTCCCGCCC
CTAACTCCGCCCATCCCGCCCCTAACTCCGCCCAGTTCCGCCCATTCTCCGCCCCATGGCTGACTAATTT
TTTTTATTTATGCAGAGGCCGAGGCCGCCTCTGCCTCTGAGCTATTCCAGAAGTAGTGAGGAGGCTTTTT
TGGAGGCCTAGGCTTTTGCAAAAAGCTCCCGGGAGCTTGTATATCCATTTTCGGATCTGATCAAGAGACA
GGATGAGGATCGTTTCGCATGATTGAACAAGATGGATTGCACGCAGGTTCTCCGGCCGCTTGGGTGGAGA
GGCTATTCGGCTATGACTGGGCACAACAGACAATCGGCTGCTCTGATGCCGCCGTGTTCCGGCTGTCAGC
GCAGGGGCGCCCGGTTCTTTTTGTCAAGACCGACCTGTCCGGTGCCCTGAATGAACTGCAGGACGAGGCA
GCGCGGCTATCGTGGCTGGCCACGACGGGCGTTCCTTGCGCAGCTGTGCTCGACGTTGTCACTGAAGCGG
GAAGGGACTGGCTGCTATTGGGCGAAGTGCCGGGGCAGGATCTCCTGTCATCTCACCTTGCTCCTGCCGA
GAAAGTATCCATCATGGCTGATGCAATGCGGCGGCTGCATACGCTTGATCCGGCTACCTGCCCATTCGAC
CACCAAGCGAAACATCGCATCGAGCGAGCACGTACTCGGATGGAAGCCGGTCTTGTCGATCAGGATGATC
TGGACGAAGAGCATCAGGGGCTCGCGCCAGCCGAACTGTTCGCCAGGCTCAAGGCGCGCATGCCCGACGG
CGAGGATCTCGTCGTGACCCATGGCGATGCCTGCTTGCCGAATATCATGGTGGAAAATGGCCGCTTTTCT
GGATTCATCGACTGTGGCCGGCTGGGTGTGGCGGACCGCTATCAGGACATAGCGTTGGCTACCCGTGATA
TTGCTGAAGAGCTTGGCGGCGAATGGGCTGACCGCTTCCTCGTGCTTTACGGTATCGCCGCTCCCGATTC
GCAGCGCATCGCCTTCTATCGCCTTCTTGACGAGTTCTTCTGAGCGGGACTCTGGGGTTCGAAATGACCG
ACCAAGCGACGCCCAACCTGCCATCACGAGATTTCGATTCCACCGCCGCCTTCTATGAAAGGTTGGGCTT
CGGAATCGTTTTCCGGGACGCCGGCTGGATGATCCTCCAGCGCGGGGATCTCATGCTGGAGTTCTTCGCC
CACCCCAACTTGTTTATTGCAGCTTATAATGGTTACAAATAAAGCAATAGCATCACAAATTTCACAAATA
AAGCATTTTTTTCACTGCATTCTAGTTGTGGTTTGTCCAAACTCATCAATGTATCTTATCATGTCTGTAT
ACCGTCGACCTCTAGCTAGAGCTTGGCGTAATCATGGTCATAGCTGTTTCCTGTGTGAAATTGTTATCCG
CTCACAATTCCACACAACATACGAGCCGGAAGCATAAAGTGTAAAGCCTGGGGTGCCTAATGAGTGAGCT
AACTCACATTAATTGCGTTGCGCTCACTGCCCGCTTTCCAGTCGGGAAACCTGTCGTGCCAGCTGCATTA
ATGAATCGGCCAACGCGCGGGGAGAGGCGGTTTGCGTATTGGGCGCTCTTCCGCTTCCTCGCTCACTGAC
TCGCTGCGCTCGGTCGTTCGGCTGCGGCGAGCGGTATCAGCTCACTCAAAGGCGGTAATACGGTTATCCA
CAGAATCAGGGGATAACGCAGGAAAGAACATGTGAGCAAAAGGCCAGCAAAAGGCCAGGAACCGTAAAAA
GGCCGCGTTGCTGGCGTTTTTCCATAGGCTCCGCCCCCCTGACGAGCATCACAAAAATCGACGCTCAAGT
CAGAGGTGGCGAAACCCGACAGGACTATAAAGATACCAGGCGTTTCCCCCTGGAAGCTCCCTCGTGCGCT
CTCCTGTTCCGACCCTGCCGCTTACCGGATACCTGTCCGCCTTTCTCCCTTCGGGAAGCGTGGCGCTTTC
TCATAGCTCACGCTGTAGGTATCTCAGTTCGGTGTAGGTCGTTCGCTCCAAGCTGGGCTGTGTGCACGAA
CCCCCCGTTCAGCCCGACCGCTGCGCCTTATCCGGTAACTATCGTCTTGAGTCCAACCCGGTAAGACACG
ACTTATCGCCACTGGCAGCAGCCACTGGTAACAGGATTAGCAGAGCGAGGTATGTAGGCGGTGCTACAGA
GTTCTTGAAGTGGTGGCCTAACTACGGCTACACTAGAAGAACAGTATTTGGTATCTGCGCTCTGCTGAAG
CCAGTTACCTTCGGAAAAAGAGTTGGTAGCTCTTGATCCGGCAAACAAACCACCGCTGGTAGCGGTGGTT
TTTTTGTTTGCAAGCAGCAGATTACGCGCAGAAAAAAAGGATCTCAAGAAGATCCTTTGATCTTTTCTAC
GGGGTCTGACGCTCAGTGGAACGAAAACTCACGTTAAGGGATTTTGGTCATGAGATTATCAAAAAGGATC
TTCACCTAGATCCTTTTAAATTAAAAATGAAGTTTTAAATCAATCTAAAGTATATATGAGTAAACTTGGT
CTGACAGTTACCAATGCTTAATCAGTGAGGCACCTATCTCAGCGATCTGTCTATTTCGTTCATCCATAGT
TGCCTGACTCCCCGTCGTGTAGATAACTACGATACGGGAGGGCTTACCATCTGGCCCCAGTGCTGCAATG
ATACCGCGAGACCCACGCTCACCGGCTCCAGATTTATCAGCAATAAACCAGCCAGCCGGAAGGGCCGAGC
GCAGAAGTGGTCCTGCAACTTTATCCGCCTCCATCCAGTCTATTAATTGTTGCCGGGAAGCTAGAGTAAG
TAGTTCGCCAGTTAATAGTTTGCGCAACGTTGTTGCCATTGCTACAGGCATCGTGGTGTCACGCTCGTCG
TTTGGTATGGCTTCATTCAGCTCCGGTTCCCAACGATCAAGGCGAGTTACATGATCCCCCATGTTGTGCA
AAAAAGCGGTTAGCTCCTTCGGTCCTCCGATCGTTGTCAGAAGTAAGTTGGCCGCAGTGTTATCACTCAT
GGTTATGGCAGCACTGCATAATTCTCTTACTGTCATGCCATCCGTAAGATGCTTTTCTGTGACTGGTGAG
TACTCAACCAAGTCATTCTGAGAATAGTGTATGCGGCGACCGAGTTGCTCTTGCCCGGCGTCAATACGGG
ATAATACCGCGCCACATAGCAGAACTTTAAAAGTGCTCATCATTGGAAAACGTTCTTCGGGGCGAAAACT
CTCAAGGATCTTACCGCTGTTGAGATCCAGTTCGATGTAACCCACTCGTGCACCCAACTGATCTTCAGCA
TCTTTTACTTTCACCAGCGTTTCTGGGTGAGCAAAAACAGGAAGGCAAAATGCCGCAAAAAAGGGAATAA
GGGCGACACGGAAATGTTGAATACTCATACTCTTCCTTTTTCAATATTATTGAAGCATTTATCAGGGTTA
TTGTCTCATGAGCGGATACATATTTGAATGTATTTAGAAAAATAAACAAATAGGGGTTCCGCGCACATTT
CCCCGAAAAGTGCCACCTGACGTCGACGGATCGGGAGATCTCCCGATCCCCTATGGTGCACTCTCAGTAC
AATCTGCTCTGATGCCGCATAGTTAAGC
