>Addgene plasmid #89512 | CeNL-Actin_pcDNA3 | depositor partial sequence | sequence record 173452 | CeNL moiety
ATGGTGAGCAAGGGCGAGGAGCTGTTCACCGGGGTGGTGCCCATCCTGGTCGAGCTGGACGGCGACGTAA
ACGGCCACAAGTTCAGCGTGTCCGGCGAGGGCGAGGGCGATGCCACCTACGGCAAGCTGACCCTGAAGTT
CATCTGCACCACCGGCAAGCTGCCCGTGCCCTGGCCCACCCTCGTGACCACCCTGTCCTGGGGCGTGCAG
TGCTTCGCCCGCTACCCCGACCACATGAAGCAGCACGACTTCTTCAAGTCCGCCATGCCCGAAGGCTACG
TCCAGGAGCGCACCATCTTCTTCAAGGACGACGGCAACTACAAGACCCGCGCCGAGGTGAAGTTCGAGGG
CGACACCCTGGTGAACCGCATCGAGCTGAAGGGCATCGACTTCAAGGAGGACGGCAACATCCTGGGGCAC
AAGCTGGAGTACAACTACTTTAGCGACAACGTCTATATCACCGCCGACAAGCAGAAGAACGGCATCAAGG
CCAACTTCAAGATCCGCCACAACATCGAGGACGGCGGCGTGCAGCTCGCCGACCACTACCAGCAGAACAC
CCCCATCGGCGACGGCCCCGTGCTGCTGCCCGACAACCACTACCTGAGCACCCAGTCCAAGCTGAGCAAA
GACCCCAACGAGAAGCGCGATCACATGGTCCTGCTGGAGTTCGTGACCGCCGCCGGGTTGCATACACTCG
AAGATTTCGTTGGGGACTGGCGACAGACAGCCGGCTACAACCTGGACCAAGTCCTTGAACAGGGAGGTGT
GTCCAGTTTGTTTCAGAATCTCGGGGTGTCCGTAACTCCGATCCAAAGGATTGTCCTGAGCGGTGAAAAT
GGGCTGAAGATCGACATCCATGTCATCATCCCGTATGAAGGTCTGAGCGGCGACCAAATGGGCCAGATCG
AAAAAATTTTTAAGGTGGTGTACCCTGTGGATGATCATCACTTTAAGGTGATCCTGCACTATGGCACACT
GGTAATCGACGGGGTTACGCCGAACATGATCGACTATTTCGGACGGCCGTATGAAGGCATCGCCGTGTTC
GACGGCAAAAAGATCACTGTAACAGGGACCCTGTGGAACGGCAACAAAATTATCGACGAGCGCCTGATCA
ACCCCGACGGCTCCCTGCTGTTCCGAGTAACCATCAACGGAGTGACCGGCTGGCGGCTGTGCGAACGCAT
TCTGGCG
